>Addgene plasmid #222578 | pPB-cT3G-cERP2-DPPA3 | addgene full sequence | sequence record 442456 | Addgene NGS Result
TTAGATTGATTTAAAACTTCATTTTTAATTTAAAAGGATCTAGGTGAAGATCCTTTTTGATAATCTCATG
ACCAAAATCCCTTAACGTGAGTTTTCGTTCCACTGAGCGTCAGACCCCGTAGAAAAGATCAAAGGATCTT
CTTGAGATCCTTTTTTTCTGCGCGTAATCTGCTGCTTGCAAACAAAAAAACCACCGCTACCAGCGGTGGT
TTGTTTGCCGGATCAAGAGCTACCAACTCTTTTTCCGAAGGTAACTGGCTTCAGCAGAGCGCAGATACCA
AATACTGTTCTTCTAGTGTAGCCGTAGTTAGGCCACCACTTCAAGAACTCTGTAGCACCGCCTACATACC
TCGCTCTGCTAATCCTGTTACCAGTGGCTGCTGCCAGTGGCGATAAGTCGTGTCTTACCGGGTTGGACTC
AAGACGATAGTTACCGGATAAGGCGCAGCGGTCGGGCTGAACGGGGGGTTCGTGCACACAGCCCAGCTTG
GAGCGAACGACCTACACCGAACTGAGATACCTACAGCGTGAGCTATGAGAAAGCGCCACGCTTCCCGAAG
GGAGAAAGGCGGACAGGTATCCGGTAAGCGGCAGGGTCGGAACAGGAGAGCGCACGAGGGAGCTTCCAGG
GGGAAACGCCTGGTATCTTTATAGTCCTGTCGGGTTTCGCCACCTCTGACTTGAGCGTCGATTTTTGTGA
TGCTCGTCAGGGGGGCGGAGCCTATGGAAAAACGCCAGCAACGCGGCCTTTTTACGGTTCCTGGCCTTTT
GCTGGCCTTTTGCTCACATGTTCTTTCCTGCGTTATCCCCTGATTCTGTGGATAACCGTATTACCGCCTT
TGAGTGAGCTGATACCGCTCGCCGCAGCCGAACGACCGAGCGCAGCGAGTCAGTGAGCGAGGAAGCGGAT
GAGCGCCCAATACGCAAACCGCCTCTCACCGCGCGTTGGCCGATTCATTAATGCAGCTGGCACGACAGGT
TTCCCGACTGGAAAGCGGGCAGTGAGCGCAACGCAAACCGCCTCTCCCCGCGCGTTGGCCGATTCATTAA
TGCAGCTGGCACGACAGGTTTCCCGACTGGAAAGCGGGCAGTGAGCGCAACGCAATTAATGTGAGTTAGC
TCACTCATTAGGCACCCCAGGCTTTACACTTTATGCTTCCGGCTCGTATGTTGTGTGGAATTGTGAGCGG
ATAACAATTTCACACAGGAAACAGCTATGACCATGATTACGCCAAGGTCGACTTAACCCTAGAAAGATAA
TCATATTGTGACGTACGTTAAAGATAATCATGCGTAAAATTGACGCATGTGTTTTATCGGTCTGTATATC
GAGGTTTATTTATTAATTTGAATAGATATTAAGTTTTATTATATTTACACTTACATACTAATAATAAATT
CAACAAACAATTTATTTATGTTTATTTATTTATTAAAAAAAAACAAAAACTCAAAATTTCTTCTATAAAG
TAACAAAACTTTTAGCAGTGAAAAAAATGCTTTATTTGTGAAATTTGTGATGCTATTGCTTTATTTGTAA
CCATTATAAGCTGCAATAAACAAGTTAACAACAACAATTGCATTCATTTTATGTTTCAGGTTCAGGGGGA
GGTGTGGGAGGTTTTTTAAAGCAAGTAAAACCTCTACAAATGTGGTATGGCTGATTATGATCCTCTGGAG
ATTCATGCGCCAGGTTTTCTGGTCATGCACCACGTTCGTGGGCCCTCAGGAACCTCCACGTCAGCGGTAA
CTGTGAAGCCCAGTCGCTCGTAAAAAGGAAGATTCCGGGGAGCACTGGTTTCGAGGAACGCCGGCACGCC
AGCCCGTTCCGCGGCCTCAACACCAGGAAGAACGACAGCGCTTCCCAAACCTTTACCTTGGTGATCTGGG
CTGACACCGACAGTGGCAAGAAACCACGCAGGCTCCTTTGGTCTATGAGGAGCCAGCAAGCCCTCCATTT
GCTGTTGTGCCGCCAACCTACTCCCTGACAGCTCGGCCATCCGCGGACCTATTTCCGCGAACACTGCGCC
GGCTTCGACGCTTTCCGGAGTAGTCCAGACCGCAACTGCGGCACCATCGTCCGCAACCCAAACTTTACCA
ATGTCCAGACCCACGCGCGTAAGAAACAGCTCTTGCAACTCAGTTACCCTCTCTATGTGTCTGTCCGGAT
CTACGGTATGGCGGGTCGCTGGATAATCTGCAAATGCTGCGGCAAGTGTTCGGACAGCCCGTGGTACATC
GTCACGGGTAGCGAGCCTAACAGTGGGCTTATATTCCGTCATGGGGCCGGGGTTCTCCTCCACGTCGCCG
GCCTGCTTCAGCAGGCTGAAGTTGGTGGCGCCGCTGCCCCCGGGGAGCATGTCAAGGTCAAAATCGTCAA
GAGCGTCAGCAGGCAGCATATCAAGGTCAAAGTCGTCAAGGGCATCGGCTGGGAGCATGTCTAAGTCAAA
ATCGTCAAGGGCGTCGGTCGGCCCGCCGCTTTCGCACTTTAGCTGTTTCTCCAGGCCACATATGATTAGT
TCCAGGCCGAAAAGGAAGGCAGGTTCGGCTCCCTGCCGGTCGAACAGCTCAATTGCTTGTTTCAGAAGTG
GGGGCATAGAATCGGTGGTAGGTGTCTCTCTTTCCTCTTTTGCTACTTGATGCTCCTGTTCCTCCAATAC
GCAGCCCAGTGTAAAGTGGCCCACGGCGGACAGAGCGTACAGTGCGTTCTCCAGGGAGAAGCCTTGCTGA
CACAGGAACGCGAGCTGATTTTCCAGGGTTTCGTACTGTTTCTCTGTTGGGCGGGTGCCGAGATGCACTT
TAGCCCCGTCACGATGTGAGAGGAGAGCACAGCGGTATGACTTGGCGTTGTTCCGCAGAAAGTCTTGCCA
TGACTCGCCTTCCAGGGGGCAGGAGTGGGTATGATGCCTGTCCAGCATCTCGATTGGCAGGGCATCGAGC
AGGGCCCGCTTGTTCTTCACGTGCCAGTACAGGGTAGGCTGCTCAACTCCCAGCTTTTGAGCGAGTTTCC
TTGTCGTCAGGCCTTCGATACCGACTCCATTGAGTAATTCCAGAGCAGAGTTTATGACTTTGCTCTTGTC
CAGTCTAGACATCTTATCGTCATCGTCTTTGTAATCCATGGTGGCGGATCCCGCGTCACGACACCTGTGT
TCTGGCGGCAAACCCGTTGCGAAAAAGAACGTTCACGGCGACTACTGCACTTATATACGGTTCTCCCCCA
CCCTCGGGAAAAAGGCGGAGCCAGTACACGACATCACTTTCCCAGTTTACCCCGCGCCACCTTCTCTAGG
CACCGGTTCAATTGCCGACCCCTCCCCCCAACTTCTCGGGCACTGTGGGCCATGTGCGCTCTGCCCCATG
GTAATAGCCATGACTAATACGTAGATGTACTGCCAAGTAGGAAAGTGCCATAAGGTCATGTACTGGGCAT
AATGCCAGGCGGGCCATTTACCGTCATTGACGTCAATAGGGGGCGTACTTGGCATATGATACACTTGATG
TACTGCCAAGTGGGCAGTTTACCGTAAATACTCCACCCATTGACGTCAATGGAAAGTGCCTATTGGCGTT
ACTATGGGAACATACGTCATTATTGACGTCAATGGGCGGGGGTCGTTGGGCGGTCAGCCAGGCGGGCCAT
TTACCGTAAGTTATGTAACGCGGAACTCCATATATGGGCTATGAACTAATGACCCCGTAATTGATTACTA
TTAATAACTAGTCAATAATCAATGTCATAAGCTCTAATCGCATAATCGAGCTAAGAGCGATTAATATGCT
TAGCTAGCTTAGCTAAGCTAGATTTCTCTATTCTCCCACAATATATAGCAGCTATTAGCTTAGCAGTCCG
AATACGATCGTCCACGATCCATAAGCGTAACACATTTGAGTAGCGACTGACGGGCACCGGAGCCACTCGA
GTGGAATTATCACCTCGAGTTTACTCCCTATCAGTGATAGAGAACGTATGAAGAGTTTACTCCCTATCAG
TGATAGAGAACGTATGCAGACTTTACTCCCTATCAGTGATAGAGAACGTATAAGGAGTTTACTCCCTATC
AGTGATAGAGAACGTATGACCAGTTTACTCCCTATCAGTGATAGAGAACGTATCTACAGTTTACTCCCTA
TCAGTGATAGAGAACGTATATCCAGTTTACTCCCTATCAGTGATAGAGAACGTATAAGCTTGCCTATATA
AGCAGAGCTCGTTTAGTGAACCGTCAGATCGCCTGGAGACGCCATCCACGCTGTTTTGACCTCCATAGAA
GACACCGGGACCGATCCAGCCTACCACAAGTTTGTACAAAAAAGCAGGCTGCACCATGGACCCATCACAG
TTTAATCCAACCTACATCCCAGGGTCTCCACAAATGCTCACCGAAGAAAATTCCCGGGACGATTCAGGGG
CCTCTCAAATCTCCTCCGAGACGTTGATAAAGAACCTTAGTAACTTGACTATCAACGCTAGTAGCGAATC
TGTTTCCCCTCTATCGGAAGCTTTACTCCGTCGAGAGTCTGTAGGAGCAGCAGTCCTCAGGGAAATCGAA
GATGAGTGGCTTTACAGCAGGAGAGGAGTAAGAACATTGCTGTCTGTGCAGAGAGAAAAGATGGCAAGAT
TGAGATACATGTTACTCGGCGGAGTTCGTACGCATGAAAGAAGACCAACAAACAAGGAGCCTAAGGGAGT
TAAGAAGGAATCAAGACCATTCAAATGTCCCTGCAGTTTCTGCGTGTCTAATGGATGGGATCCTTCTGAG
AATGCTAGAATAGGGAATCAAGACACCAAGCCACTTCAGCCATAAGACCCAGCTTTCTTGTACAAAGTGG
TATACCCATACGATGTTCCAGATTACGCTTAGTAATGAGAAATACTCAGAAGATGTCACTCACCATAGTC
CGCAGTGAAAGATAAATGATCGATAGCATGACTTATGAAATGTTTTAGAGCTAGAAATAGCAAGTAGGCC
ACTGAGCAAGAACTATGAATGAGATCTTTAGACATATTGCGGCCGCTTTCTCCGCGATCCAGACATGATA
AGATACATTGATGAGTTTGGACAAACCAAAACTAGAATGCAGTGAAAAAAATGCCTTATTTGTGAAATTT
GTGATGCTATTGCCTTATTTGTAACCATTATAAGCTGCAATAAACAAGTTATCTATAACAAGAAAATATA
TATATAATAAGTTATCACGTAAGTAGAACATGAAATAACAATATAATTATCGTATGAGTTAAATCTTAAA
AGTCACGTAAAAGATAATCATGCGTCATTTTGACTCACGCGGTCGTTATAGTTCAAAATCAGTGACACTT
ACCGCATTGACAAGCACGCCTCACGGGAGCTCCAAGCGGCGACTGAGATGTCCTAAATGCACAGCGACGG
ATTCGCGCTATTTAGAAAGAGAGAGCAATATTTCAAGAATGCATGCGTCAATTTTACGCAGACTATCTTT
CTAGGGTTAAGAATTCACTGGCCGTCGTTTTACAACGTCGTGACTGGGAAAACCCTGGCGTTACCCAACT
TAATCGCCTTGCAGCACATCCCCCTTTCGCCAGCTGGCGTAATAGCGAAGAGGCCCGCACCGATCGCCCT
TCCCAACAGTTGCGCAGCCTGAATGGCGAATGGCGCCTGATGCGGTATTTTCTCCTTACGCATCTGTGCG
GTATTTCACACCGCATATGGTGCACTCTCAGTACAATCTGCTCTGATGCCGCATAGTTAAGCCAGCCCCG
ACACCCGCCAACACCCGCTGACGCGCCCTGACGGGCTTGTCTGCTCCCGGCATCCGCTTACAGACAAGCT
GTGACCATGTCTCCGGGAGCTGCATGTGTCAGAGGTTTTCACCGTCATCACCGAAACACGCGAGTTCGAA
AGGGCCTCGTGATACGCCTATTTTTATAGGTTAATGTCATGATAATAATGGTTTCTTAGACGTCAGGTGG
CACTTTTCGGGGAAATGTGCGCGGAACCCCTATTTGTTTATTTTTCTAAATACATTCAAATATGTATCCG
CTCATGAGACAATAACCCTGATAAATGCTTCAATAATATTGAAAAAGGAAGAGTATGAGTATTCAACATT
TCCGTGTCGCCCTTATTCCCTTTTTTGCGGCATTTTGCCTTCCTGTTTTTGCTCACCCAGAAACGCTGGT
GAAAGTAAAAGATGCTGAAGATCAGTTGGGTGCACGAGTGGGTTACATCGAACTGGATCTCAACAGCGGT
AAGATCCTTGAGAGTTTTCGCCCCGAAGAACGTTTTCCAATGATGAGCACTTTTAAAGTTCTGCTATGTG
GCGCGGTATTATCCCGTATTGACGCCGGGCAAGAGCAACTCGGTCGCCGCATACACTATTCTCAGAATGA
CTTGGTTGAGTACTCACCAGTCACAGAAAAGCATCTTACGGATGGCATGACAGTAAGAGAATTATGCAGT
GCTGCCATAACCATGAGTGATAACACTGCGGCCAACTTACTTCTGACAACGATCGGAGGACCGAAGGAGC
TAACCGCTTTTTTGCACAACATGGGGGATCATGTAACTCGCCTTGATCGTTGGGAACCGGAGCTGAATGA
AGCCATACCAAACGACGAGCGTGACACCACGATGCCTGTAGCAATGGCAACAACGTTGCGCAAACTATTA
ACTGGCGAACTACTTACTCTAGCTTCCCGGCAACAATTAATAGACTGGATGGAGGCGGATAAAGTTGCAG
GACCACTTCTGCGCTCGGCCCTTCCGGCTGGCTGGTTTATTGCTGATAAATCTGGAGCCGGTGAGCGTGG
TTCACGCGGTATCATTGCAGCACTGGGGCCAGATGGTAAGCCCTCCCGTATCGTAGTTATCTACACGACG
GGGAGTCAGGCAACTATGGATGAACGAAATAGACAGATCGCTGAGATAGGTGCCTCACTGATTAAGCATT
GGTAACTGTCAGACCAAGTTTACTCATATATACT
Features (pLannotate 1.2.2; 27 found; start..end, strand, type, name):
    142..730     +  rep_origin     ori: high-copy-number ColE1/pMB1/pBR322/pUC origin of replication
    913..1005    +  CDS            lacI (fragment): lac repressor; lacI; The lac repressor binds to the lac operator to inhibit transcription in E. coli. This inhibition can be relieved by adding lactose or isopropyl-β-D-thiogalactopyranoside (IPTG).
   1011..1094    +  CDS            lacI (fragment): lac repressor; lacI; The lac repressor binds to the lac operator to inhibit transcription in E. coli. This inhibition can be relieved by adding lactose or isopropyl-β-D-thiogalactopyranoside (IPTG).
   1107..1128    +  protein_bind   CAP binding site: CAP binding activates transcription in the presence of cAMP. E. coli catabolite activator protein
   1143..1173    +  promoter       lac promoter: promoter for the E. coli lac operon
   1181..1197    +  protein_bind   lac operator: The lac repressor binds to the lac operator to inhibit transcription in E. coli. This inhibition can be relieved by adding lactose or isopropyl-β-D-thiogalactopyranoside (IPTG). lac repressor encoded by lacI
   1485..1566    -  polyA_signal   SV40 poly(A) signal: SV40 polyadenylation signal
   1589..1672    -  CDS            large T antigen (fragment): large T antigen from SV40 (simian virus 40)
   1686..2282    -  CDS            pac: PUAC_STRAD - Protein predicted: Swiss-Prot protein existence level 4. Detoxification of puromycin. From Streptomyces alboniger.
   2355..2465    -  CDS            VP48: 3 tandem repeats of the minimal activation domain of herpes simplex virus VP16 (Cheng et al., 2013)
   2395..3092    -  CDS            rtTA3 (fragment): reverse tetracycline transactivator 3 activates expression from Tet-responsive promoters in the presence of doxycycline
   3145..3356    -  promoter       EF-1α core promoter: core promoter for human elongation factor EF-1α
   3357..3736    -  enhancer       CMV enhancer: human cytomegalovirus immediate early enhancer
   3937..4185    +  promoter       TRE3GV promoter (fragment): 3rd-generation Tet-responsive promoter that can be activated by binding of Tet-On® 3G, optimized for retroviral and lentiviral vectors
   4192..4233    +  promoter       tight TRE promoter (fragment): Tet-responsive promoter PTight, consisting of seven tet operator sequences followed by the minimal CMV promoter
   4296..4320    +  protein_bind   attB1: mutant version of attB; recombination site for the Gateway® BP reaction BP Clonase™
   4326..4802    +  CDS            DPPA3: DPPA3_HUMAN - Also known as STELLAR. Experimental evidence at protein level: Swiss-Prot protein existence level 1. Primordial germ cell (PGCs)-specific protein involved in epigenetic chromatin reprogramming in the zygote following fertilization. In zygotes, DNA demethylation occurs selectively in the paternal pronucleus before the first cell division, while the adjacent maternal pronucleus and certain paternally-imprinted loci are protected from this process. Participates in protection of DNA methylation in the maternal pronucleus by preventing conversion of 5mC to 5hmC: specifically recognize
   4807..4831    -  protein_bind   attB2: mutant version of attB; recombination site for the Gateway® BP reaction BP Clonase™
   4833..4861    +  CDS            3xHA (fragment): three tandem HA epitope tags
   4899..4921    +  promoter       SNR52 promoter (fragment): promoter for the S. cerevisiae small nucleolar RNA gene SNR52
   4942..4965    +  misc_RNA       gRNA scaffold (fragment): guide RNA scaffold for the Streptococcus pyogenes CRISPR/Cas9 system
   5026..5160    -  polyA_signal   SV40 poly(A) signal: SV40 polyadenylation signal
   5473..5630    +  CDS            lacZα (fragment): LacZα fragment of β-galactosidase; lacZ fragment
   5636..5735    -  misc_feature   bom (fragment): basis of mobility region from pBR322
   5839..5874    -  CDS            rop (fragment): Rop protein, which maintains plasmids at low copy number; rop
   5970..6074    +  promoter       AmpR promoter: bla
   6075..6935    +  CDS            AmpR: β-lactamase; bla; confers resistance to ampicillin, carbenicillin, and related antibiotics
