[The description below was written by a language model from this plasmid's Addgene catalogue record and pLannotate feature annotations shown in this document.]
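Description:
pPB-cT3G-cERP2-DPPA3 is a mammalian expression plasmid built as a PiggyBac transposon, intended for stable, doxycycline-inducible expression of human DPPA3 (also called STELLA), a primordial germ cell-associated protein involved in protecting DNA methylation during epigenetic reprogramming. It is about 7 kb and is propagated in E. coli through a high-copy ColE1/pUC-type origin with ampicillin selection from the bla gene. The annotation also picks up small remnants of lacI, lacZα, rop and bom from the cloning backbone. The PiggyBac terminal repeats implied by the stated purpose are not among the annotated features, so their positions cannot be given from this table.

The payload consists of two divergently oriented units. In one direction, a third-generation Tet-responsive promoter (TRE3G-type) drives the DPPA3 coding sequence, which is flanked by attB1 and attB2 sites left from Gateway cloning and is followed by an SV40 polyadenylation signal. The short matches to an HA tag, the SNR52 promoter and a gRNA scaffold downstream of attB2 are very small fragments and may be incidental rather than functional. In the opposite direction, a CMV enhancer fused to the EF-1α core promoter drives a reverse tetracycline transactivator (annotated as an rtTA3 fragment with VP16-derived activation repeats), followed by the puromycin N-acetyltransferase gene and another SV40 poly(A) signal. How the two coding sequences are linked is not annotated.

Because transactivator, selection marker and inducible gene sit on one transposon, co-delivery with a PiggyBac transposase should allow genomic integration, puromycin selection and doxycycline-controlled DPPA3 expression. The associated work concerns inducing meiosis from human pluripotent stem cells.
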