Addgene plasmid #222578: pPB-cT3G-cERP2-DPPA3
Purpose: PiggyBac transposon plasmid for doxycycline inducible expression of DPPA3
Depositing lab: George Church. Depositing organization: Harvard Medical School. Publication: Induction of Meiosis from Human Pluripotent Stem Cells. Pierson Smela M, Adams J, Ma C, Breimann L, Widocki U, Shioda T, Church GM. bioRxiv 2024.05.31.596483 10.1101/2024.05.31.596483.
Backbone
  Vector backbone: pPB-cT3G-cERP2
  Vector type: Mammalian Expression
  Selectable markers: Puromycin
Growth in bacteria
  Bacterial resistance: Ampicillin, 100 μg/mL
  Growth temperature: 37°C
  Growth strain: DH5alpha
  Copy number: High Copy
Gene/Insert
  Gene/Insert name: DPPA3
  Species: H. sapiens (human)
  Entrez Gene: DPPA3 (a.k.a. STELLA)
  Cloning method: Gateway Cloning
Terms and licenses: Academic/Nonprofit Terms; Industry Terms: Not Available to Industry
Depositor comments: Please visit https://doi.org/10.1101/2024.05.31.596483 for bioRxiv preprint.
How to cite: pPB-cT3G-cERP2-DPPA3 was a gift from George Church (Addgene plasmid # 222578 ; http://n2t.net/addgene:222578 ; RRID:Addgene_222578)
